Addgene plasmid #251490: UPF1-N-term-AID-V5-P2A-Hygro
Purpose: AID N-terminal UPF1 targeting vector
Depositing lab: Markus Landthaler. Depositing organization: Max-Delbrueck-Centrum fuer Molekulare Medizin (MDC). Publication: Rapid UPF1 depletion illuminates the temporal dynamics of the NMD-regulated human transcriptome. Boehm V, Wallmeroth D, Wulf PO, Popp O, Teixeira Alves LG, Reinecke L, Riedel M, Wyler E, Franitza M, Becker K, Polkovnychenko K, Del Giudice S, Benlasfer N, Mertins P, Landthaler M, Gehring NH. Mol Cell. 2025 Sep 18;85(18):3524-3546.e12. doi: 10.1016/j.molcel.2025.08.015. Epub 2025 Sep 10. PubMed 40934927.
Backbone
  Vector backbone: pUC57
  Vector type: Bacterial Expression
  Selectable markers: Hygromycin
Growth in bacteria
  Bacterial resistance: Kanamycin, 50 μg/mL
  Growth temperature: 37°C
  Growth strain: DH5alpha
  Copy number: High Copy
Gene/Insert
  Gene/Insert name: Homology arms for N-terminal targeting of UPF1 with AID-Hygro cassette
  Species: H. sapiens (human), A. thaliana (mustard weed)
  Tag / fusion protein: auxin-induced degron tag (N terminal on insert)
Terms and licenses: Academic/Nonprofit Terms; Industry Terms: Not Available to Industry
How to cite: UPF1-N-term-AID-V5-P2A-Hygro was a gift from Markus Landthaler (Addgene plasmid # 251490 ; http://n2t.net/addgene:251490 ; RRID:Addgene_251490)
