[The description below was written by a language model from this plasmid's Addgene catalogue record and pLannotate feature annotations shown in this document.]
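Description:
UPF1-N-term-AID-V5-P2A-Hygro is a homology-directed repair donor plasmid for tagging the endogenous human UPF1 gene at its N-terminus with an auxin-inducible degron. It is built on a pUC57 backbone and, although catalogued as a bacterial expression vector, it mainly serves as a template that is propagated in E. coli. The high-copy ColE1/pUC origin and a kanamycin resistance gene (aph(3')-Ia) maintain it there. Remnants of the cloning backbone are also annotated: the lac promoter and operator, a CAP binding site, and fragments of lacI, lacZα, bom and rop. A very short hit annotated as a CLIP-tag fragment is probably a chance match rather than a functional element.

The payload lies on the reverse strand between human UPF1 homology arms. Read in the coding direction, it begins with a hygromycin resistance gene (HygR). This is followed by a degron segment derived from Arabidopsis thaliana IAA7, and then by a fragment of the UPF1 coding sequence that forms part of the downstream homology arm. The plasmid name indicates a P2A peptide and a V5 epitope as well, but the feature table does not annotate them, so their exact positions cannot be confirmed from the record. No mammalian promoter is annotated either. This fits a design in which, after correct integration, the endogenous UPF1 promoter drives a single transcript, with the 2A peptide presumably separating the hygromycin marker from degron-tagged UPF1.

Hygromycin selection then enriches for cells carrying the knock-in. In cells with a compatible auxin receptor F-box protein, adding auxin would trigger rapid degradation of the tagged UPF1. The associated publication title links this construct to acute UPF1 depletion for studying the temporal dynamics of the transcriptome regulated by nonsense-mediated mRNA decay. The record does not describe the nuclease or guide RNA used alongside the donor.
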