Features (pLannotate 1.2.2; 13 found; start..end, strand, type, name):
      1..589     +  rep_origin     ori: high-copy-number ColE1/pMB1/pBR322/pUC origin of replication
    772..864     +  CDS            lacI (fragment): lac repressor; lacI; The lac repressor binds to the lac operator to inhibit transcription in E. coli. This inhibition can be relieved by adding lactose or isopropyl-β-D-thiogalactopyranoside (IPTG).
    877..898     +  protein_bind   CAP binding site: CAP binding activates transcription in the presence of cAMP. E. coli catabolite activator protein
    913..943     +  promoter       lac promoter: promoter for the E. coli lac operon
    951..967     +  protein_bind   lac operator: The lac repressor binds to the lac operator to inhibit transcription in E. coli. This inhibition can be relieved by adding lactose or isopropyl-β-D-thiogalactopyranoside (IPTG). lac repressor encoded by lacI
   1281..1511    -  CDS            UPF1 (fragment): RENT1_HUMAN - Also known as KIAA0221, RENT1. Experimental evidence at protein level: Swiss-Prot protein existence level 1. RNA-dependent helicase and ATPase required for nonsense- mediated decay (NMD) of mRNAs containing premature stop codons. Is recruited to mRNAs upon translation termination and undergoes a cycle of phosphorylation and dephosphorylation; its phosphorylation appears to be a key step in NMD. Recruited by release factors to stalled ribosomes together with the SMG1C protein kinase complex to form the transient SURF (SMG1-UPF1-eRF1-eRF3) complex. In EJC-dependent NMD, the SURF co
   1554..1739    -  CDS            IAA7 (fragment): IAA7_ARATH - Also known as AXR2. Experimental evidence at protein level: Swiss-Prot protein existence level 1. Aux/IAA proteins are short-lived transcriptional factors that function as repressors of early auxin response genes at low auxin concentrations. Repression is thought to result from the interaction with auxin response factors (ARFs), proteins that bind to the auxin- responsive promoter element (AuxRE). Formation of heterodimers with ARF proteins may alter their ability to modulate early auxin response genes expression. From Arabidopsis thaliana (Mouse-ear cress).
   1848..2867    -  CDS            HygR: aminoglycoside phosphotransferase from E. coli; aph(4)-Ia; confers resistance to hygromycin
   3131..3147    +  CDS            CLIP-tag™ (fragment): human O6-alkylguanine-DNA-alkyltransferase variant that forms covalent bonds with benzylcytosine derivatives fast-reacting variant, optimized for mammalian expression
   3378..3535    +  CDS            lacZα (fragment): LacZα fragment of β-galactosidase; lacZ fragment
   3541..3640    -  misc_feature   bom (fragment): basis of mobility region from pBR322
   3742..3783    -  CDS            rop (fragment): Rop protein, which maintains plasmids at low copy number; rop
   3890..4699    +  CDS            KanR: aminoglycoside phosphotransferase; aph(3')-Ia; confers resistance to kanamycin in bacteria or G418 (Geneticin®) in eukaryotes
>Addgene plasmid #251490 | UPF1-N-term-AID-V5-P2A-Hygro | addgene full sequence | sequence record 500795 | Addgene NGS Result
TTGAGATCCTTTTTTTCTGCGCGTAATCTGCTGCTTGCAAACAAAAAAACCACCGCTACCAGCGGTGGTT
TGTTTGCCGGATCAAGAGCTACCAACTCTTTTTCCGAAGGTAACTGGCTTCAGCAGAGCGCAGATACCAA
ATACTGTTCTTCTAGTGTAGCCGTAGTTAGGCCACCACTTCAAGAACTCTGTAGCACCGCCTACATACCT
CGCTCTGCTAATCCTGTTACCAGTGGCTGCTGCCAGTGGCGATAAGTCGTGTCTTACCGGGTTGGACTCA
AGACGATAGTTACCGGATAAGGCGCAGCGGTCGGGCTGAACGGGGGGTTCGTGCACACAGCCCAGCTTGG
AGCGAACGACCTACACCGAACTGAGATACCTACAGCGTGAGCTATGAGAAAGCGCCACGCTTCCCGAAGG
GAGAAAGGCGGACAGGTATCCGGTAAGCGGCAGGGTCGGAACAGGAGAGCGCACGAGGGAGCTTCCAGGG
GGAAACGCCTGGTATCTTTATAGTCCTGTCGGGTTTCGCCACCTCTGACTTGAGCGTCGATTTTTGTGAT
GCTCGTCAGGGGGGCGGAGCCTATGGAAAAACGCCAGCAACGCGGCCTTTTTACGGTTCCTGGCCTTTTG
CTGGCCTTTTGCTCACATGTTCTTTCCTGCGTTATCCCCTGATTCTGTGGATAACCGTATTACCGCCTTT
GAGTGAGCTGATACCGCTCGCCGCAGCCGAACGACCGAGCGCAGCGAGTCAGTGAGCGAGGAAGCGGAAG
AGCGCCCAATACGCAAACCGCCTCTCCCCGCGCGTTGGCCGATTCATTAATGCAGCTGGCACGACAGGTT
TCCCGACTGGAAAGCGGGCAGTGAGCGCAACGCAATTAATGTGAGTTAGCTCACTCATTAGGCACCCCAG
GCTTTACACTTTATGCTTCCGGCTCGTATGTTGTGTGGAATTGTGAGCGGATAACAATTTCACACAGGAA
ACAGCTATGACCATGATTACACCAAGCTTTGCCCGGCCCAGGAGTTGGGGGCCGAAGGAACTCAGCCAGG
TCGCGGCCGGAGCGGGGGACCCGGGGCAGATCAGGCCAGGCCCGGGCAGATTGCAGGACCTGGGGCAGGT
AAGCTCAGGCCGAGCCAGAGTAGGGGACCCGGGGCAGATCGCCCCAGGCCCGGCCGCGATGGGGGACTCC
GGCCAAACACAGGCCGGGCCCGAGGCGAGTTCGGGGCAGGTCTCAGGCGCCGAGGCCGGGCCCGGGCTTC
CGGCACCGCCATGTGCCGCTCACCTGCGCGTCGAGCTGTCCCGCCGCAGCGCCCGCGCCCGCGCCGCCCG
GGCCTCCCGCGCCGCCACCGCCCGGGCCGCCGGGGCCGCCGGGGGGCGTCTGCGTCTGGCTAGGAAGAGT
AAAGTCGGTGAACTCGAACTCGGAGCCCTGTGTGTCGGCGCCAAGCAGCTCGGCCTCCTCCGTGTCCAGG
AAAGTGAGAGTCTGCGAGCTGGGCCCGTACGCATCCACGCTAGATCCACCTCCCGATCCACCCCCGGAGC
TTGTCTTCTGCTGGGTCATCATATTCTTTCTGTAGTTCCGCACGGGTGGCCATCCCACCACCTGTGCCTT
GGCAGGGGGCTTGGATGGGTCCTTCAGTGTGGTCTTCTCCTTAGGCACGGCGCTCACGTTCTTCAGATCC
ACAGAGCCCTCCTTATTGGACTGCAGGTTCAGCATCAGGTCCACGGTCTCAGAGAAGCCCGTGCTGTCCA
GGCCCAGCAGGGGGTTGGGGATGGGCTTCCCGGGGCCGGGGTTCTCCTCCACGTCGCCGGCCTGCTTCAG
CAGGCTGAAGTTGGTGGCGCCGCTGCCTTCCTTTGCCCTCGGACGAGTGCTGGGGCGTCGGTTTCCACTA
TCGGCGAGTACTTCTACACAGCCATCGGTCCAGACGGCCGCGCTTCTGCGGGCGATTTGTGTACGCCCGA
CAGTCCCGGCTCCGGATCGGACGATTGCGTCGCATCGACCCTGCGCCCAAGCTGCATCATCGAAATTGCC
GTCAACCAAGCTCTGATAGAGTTGGTCAAGACCAATGCGGAGCATATACGCCCGGAGCCGCGGCGATCCT
GCAAGCTCCGGATGCCTCCGCTCGAAGTAGCGCGTCTGCTGCTCCATACAAGCCAACCACGGCCTCCAGA
AGAAGATGTTGGCGACCTCGTATTGGGAATCCCCGAACATCGCCTCGCTCCAGTCAATGACCGCTGTTAT
GCGGCCATTGTCCGTCAGGACATTGTTGGAGCCGAAATCCGCGTGCACGAGGTGCCGGACTTCGGGGCAG
TCCTCGGCCCAAAGCATCAGCTCATCGAGAGCCTGCGCGACGGACGCACTGACGGTGTCGTCCATCACAG
TTTGCCAGTGATACACATGGGGATCAGCAATCGCGCATATGAAATCACGCCATGTAGTGTATTGACCGAT
TCCTTGCGGTCCGAATGGGCCGAACCCGCTCGTCTGGCTAAGATCGGCCGCAGCGATCGCATCCATGGCC
TCCGCGACCGGCTGCAGAACAGCGGGCAGTTCGGTTTCAGGCAGGTCTTGCAACGTGACACCCTGTGCAC
GGCGGGAGATGCAATAGGTCAGGCTCTCGCTGAATTCCCCAATGTCAAGCACTTCCGGAATCGGGAGCGC
GGCCGATGCAAAGTGCCGATAAACATAACGATCTTTGTAGAAACCATCGGCGCAGCTATTTACCCGCAGG
ACATATCCACGCCCTCCTACATCGAAGCTGAAAGCACGAGATTCTTCGCCCTCCGAGAGCTGCATCAGGT
CGGAGACGCTGTCGAACTTTTCGATCAGAAACTTCTCGACAGACGTCGCGGTGAGTTCAGGCTTTTTGAA
GGTCTTCATGGTGCCTCAGGGTAGGGCCCTCGTGCCGGTTCCGCGCTGCACTCGAGCCCGCCGCCGCGCT
GAGGCCTAGGCCGCAGGCCTCGGGTCGCTGCCGCTGTCGCCCCCGCGCGCCCGGAAAGGACCAAACCGCG
CGCCCCGGCGCCAGCCGGACCGAGAGGTAACAGTGCCGAGCCGCCGCCGCTGCCGCCGAGCCCCTCCGCG
CCTCAGCTCCCCTCGAAGCCGCCAGCCGCTCGCAGCCTAGAGCAGGAACTGCCGCCACCGCCGCCGTCGC
CGTGCGCGTGCGCGAGCCCGACGCCGGCGGAAGCGCGCGCGCTCTTCGCGGGCGCCTGGTGCCCAGCAGG
AAGACGGGACGCGCACCGCGCACGCGCAGGGGGTGGGGCTTTCAACCGCCGCTGCGGCGGCAGCTCGAGG
ACTTGGTCCCGCCCCAACTGCTAATTGGGGACGCCCGGGCGGCTGGCGGTGTGGACTTGGTGGTCTGCAC
CTGTGGTCGCTGCGAGAATTCTCTGGCCGTCGTTTTACAACGTCGTGACTGGGAAAACCCTGGCGTTACC
CAACTTAATCGCCTTGCAGCACATCCCCCTTTCGCCAGCTGGCGTAATAGCGAAGAGGCCCGCACCGATC
GCCCTTCCCAACAGTTGCGCAGCCTGAATGGCGAATGGCGCCTGATGCGGTATTTTCTCCTTACGCATCT
GTGCGGTATTTCACACCGCATATGGTGCACTCTCAGTACAATCTGCTCTGATGCCGCATAGTTAAGCCAG
CCCCGACACCCGCCAACACCCGCTGACGCGCCCTGACGGGCTTGTCTGCTCCCGGCATCCGCTTACAGAC
AAGCTGTGACCGTCTCCGGGAGCTGCATGTGTCAGAGGTTTTCACCGTCATCACCGAAACGCGCGATGCA
GCTCTGGCCCGTGTCTCAAAATCTCTGATGTTACATTGCACAAGATAAAAATATATCATCATGAACAATA
AAACTGTCTGCTTACATAAACAGTAATACAAGGGGTGTTATGAGCCATATTCAACGGGAAACGTCGAGGC
CGCGATTAAATTCCAACATGGATGCTGATTTATATGGGTATAAATGGGCTCGCGATAATGTCGGGCAATC
AGGTGCGACAATCTATCGCTTGTATGGGAAGCCCGATGCGCCAGAGTTGTTTCTGAAACATGGCAAAGGT
AGCGTTGCCAATGATGTTACAGATGAGATGGTCAGACTAAACTGGCTGACGGAATTTATGCCTCTTCCGA
CCATCAAGCATTTTATCCGTACTCCTGATGATGCATGGTTACTCACCACTGCGATCCCCGGAAAAACAGC
ATTCCAGGTATTAGAAGAATATCCTGATTCAGGTGAAAATATTGTTGATGCGCTGGCAGTGTTCCTGCGC
CGGTTGCATTCGATTCCTGTTTGTAATTGTCCTTTTAACAGCGATCGCGTATTTCGTCTCGCTCAGGCGC
AATCACGAATGAATAACGGTTTGGTTGATGCGAGTGATTTTGATGACGAGCGTAATGGCTGGCCTGTTGA
ACAAGTCTGGAAAGAAATGCATAAACTTTTGCCATTCTCACCGGATTCAGTCGTCACTCATGGTGATTTC
TCACTTGATAACCTTATTTTTGACGAGGGGAAATTAATAGGTTGTATTGATGTTGGACGAGTCGGAATCG
CAGACCGATACCAGGATCTTGCCATCCTATGGAACTGCCTCGGTGAGTTTTCTCCTTCATTACAGAAACG
GCTTTTTCAAAAATATGGTATTGATAATCCTGATATGAATAAATTGCAGTTTCATTTGATGCTCGATGAG
TTTTTCTAATCAGAATTGGTTAATTGGTTGTAACATTATTCAGATTGGGCTTGATTTAAAACTTCATTTT
TAATTTAAAAGGATCTAGGTGAAGATCCTTTTTGATAATCTCATGACCAAAATCCCTTAACGTGAGTTTT
CGTTCCACTGAGCGTCAGACCCCGTAGAAAAGATCAAAGGATCTTC
